Addgene plasmid #204976: pTY186 EGFP-T2A-ALFA-ORF6 SARS-CoV-2
Purpose: Co-express EGFP and SARS-CoV-2 ORF6 N-terminally labeled with ALFA tag
Depositing lab: Tim Mitchison. Depositing organization: Harvard Medical School. Publication: Quantitative comparison of nuclear transport inhibition by SARS coronavirus ORF6 reveals the importance of oligomerization. Yoo TY, Mitchison TJ. Proc Natl Acad Sci U S A. 2024 Jan 23;121(4):e2307997121. doi: 10.1073/pnas.2307997121. Epub 2024 Jan 18. PubMed 38236733.
Backbone
  Vector backbone: pSectag2
  Backbone manufacturer: Thermo Fisher
  Backbone size w/o insert (bp): 5000
  Total vector size (bp): 6044
  Modifications to backbone: EGFP-T2A inserted at the N-terminus of ALFA-ORF6
  Vector type: Mammalian Expression
Growth in bacteria
  Bacterial resistance: Ampicillin, 100 μg/mL
  Growth temperature: 37°C
  Growth strain: DH5alpha
  Copy number: High Copy
Gene/Insert
  Gene/Insert name: Open Reading Frame 6
  Species: SARS-CoV-2
  Insert size (bp): 186
  Entrez Gene: ORF6 (a.k.a. GU280_gp06)
  Promoter: CMV
  Tag / fusion protein: ALFA (N terminal on insert)
  Cloning method: Gibson Cloning
  Sequencing primers: 5′ CGCAAATGGGCGGTAGGCGTG; 3′ TAGAAGGCACAGTCGAGG
Terms and licenses: Academic/Nonprofit Terms; Industry Terms: Not Available to Industry
How to cite: pTY186 EGFP-T2A-ALFA-ORF6 SARS-CoV-2 was a gift from Tim Mitchison (Addgene plasmid # 204976 ; http://n2t.net/addgene:204976 ; RRID:Addgene_204976)
