[The description below was written by a language model from this plasmid's Addgene catalogue record and pLannotate feature annotations shown in this document.]
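Description:
pTY186 EGFP-T2A-ALFA-ORF6 SARS-CoV-2 is a 6,044 bp mammalian expression plasmid built on the pSecTag2 backbone. It is propagated in E. coli through a high-copy ColE1/pUC-type origin and selected with ampicillin via the β-lactamase gene. An f1 origin is also present. The backbone additionally carries a bleomycin/Zeocin resistance gene (Sh ble) placed behind both the SV40 early promoter and the bacterial EM7 promoter and followed by an SV40 polyadenylation signal. This marker could in principle support selection in mammalian cells or bacteria, although the record lists only ampicillin as the bacterial selection.

The payload is a single open reading frame driven by the CMV immediate-early enhancer and promoter and terminated by the bovine growth hormone poly(A) signal, with a T7 promoter lying just upstream of the coding region. EGFP comes first, followed by a T2A ribosome-skipping peptide and then SARS-CoV-2 ORF6 (186 bp) carrying an N-terminal ALFA epitope tag. The T2A and ALFA elements are not annotated separately but fit the gap between the EGFP and ORF6 features. Because T2A separates the two products during translation, transfected cells make free EGFP as a fluorescent readout of expression alongside ALFA-ORF6, which can be detected with ALFA-binding reagents. ORF6 is annotated as a viral antagonist of nuclear import and interferon signalling, and the associated publication concerns quantitative comparison of nuclear transport inhibition by SARS coronavirus ORF6. The automated annotation also flags a short mNeonGreen fragment just downstream of ORF6 and a truncated HIV-1 LTR fragment. The catalogue entry does not explain these, and they may be residual sequence or spurious matches.
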