Features (pLannotate 1.2.2; 23 found; start..end, strand, type, name):
      5..384     +  enhancer       CMV enhancer: human cytomegalovirus immediate early enhancer
    385..588     +  promoter       CMV promoter: human cytomegalovirus (CMV) immediate early promoter
    584..617     +  LTR            5' LTR (truncated) (fragment): truncated 5' long terminal repeat (LTR) from HIV-1
    633..651     +  promoter       T7 promoter: promoter for bacteriophage T7 RNA polymerase
    678..1394    +  CDS            EGFP: EGFP is a basic (constitutively fluorescent) green fluorescent protein published in 1996, derived from Aequorea victoria. It is reported to be a rapidly-maturing weak dimer with moderate acid sensitivity.
   1509..1691    +  CDS            NS6_SARS2: Experimental evidence at protein level: Swiss-Prot protein existence level 1. Disrupts cell nuclear import complex formation by tethering karyopherin alpha 2 and karyopherin beta 1 to the membrane. Retention of import factors at the ER/Golgi membrane leads to a loss of transport into the nucleus. Thereby prevents STAT1 nuclear translocation in response to interferon signaling, thus blocking the expression of interferon stimulated genes (ISGs) that display multiple antiviral activities (PubMed:33097660). Suppresses IFN-beta production possibly by blocking IRF3 nuclear translocation (PubMed:3297
   1696..1809    +  CDS            mNeonGreen (fragment): mNeonGreen is a basic (constitutively fluorescent) green/yellow fluorescent protein published in 2013, derived from Branchiostoma lanceolatum. It is reported to be a very rapidly-maturing monomer with moderate acid sensitivity.
   1828..2052    +  polyA_signal   bGH poly(A) signal: bovine growth hormone polyadenylation signal
   2056..2077    +  promoter       SV40 promoter (fragment): SV40 enhancer and early promoter
   2098..2526    +  rep_origin     f1 ori (sequence partly withheld): f1 bacteriophage origin of replication; arrow indicates direction of (+) strand synthesis
   2540..2869    +  promoter       SV40 promoter: SV40 enhancer and early promoter
   2917..2964    +  promoter       EM7 promoter: synthetic bacterial promoter&nbsp
   2983..3357    +  CDS            BleoR: antibiotic-binding protein; Sh ble from Streptoalloteichus hindustanus; confers resistance to bleomycin, phleomycin, and Zeocin™
   3367..3492    +  CDS            ble (fragment): BLE_KLEPN - Experimental evidence at protein level: Swiss-Prot protein existence level 1. Binding protein with a strong affinity to the bleomycin family of antibiotics. Binds to CL990; an antimitotic-antibiotic compound. From Klebsiella pneumoniae.
   3487..3608    +  polyA_signal   SV40 poly(A) signal: SV40 polyadenylation signal
   3681..3697    -  protein_bind   lac operator: The lac repressor binds to the lac operator to inhibit transcription in E. coli. This inhibition can be relieved by adding lactose or isopropyl-β-D-thiogalactopyranoside (IPTG). lac repressor encoded by lacI
   3705..3735    -  promoter       lac promoter: promoter for the E. coli lac operon
   3750..3771    -  protein_bind   CAP binding site: CAP binding activates transcription in the presence of cAMP. E. coli catabolite activator protein
   3784..3876    -  CDS            lacI (fragment): lac repressor; lacI; The lac repressor binds to the lac operator to inhibit transcription in E. coli. This inhibition can be relieved by adding lactose or isopropyl-β-D-thiogalactopyranoside (IPTG).
   4059..4647    -  rep_origin     ori: high-copy-number ColE1/pMB1/pBR322/pUC origin of replication
   4818..5678    -  CDS            AmpR: β-lactamase; bla; confers resistance to ampicillin, carbenicillin, and related antibiotics
   5679..5783    -  promoter       AmpR promoter: bla
   5842..5894    -  misc_feature   bom (fragment): basis of mobility region from pBR322
>Addgene plasmid #204976 | pTY186 EGFP-T2A-ALFA-ORF6 SARS-CoV-2 | addgene full sequence | sequence record 404985 | Addgene NGS Result
CGTTGACATTGATTATTGACTAGTTATTAATAGTAATCAATTACGGGGTCATTAGTTCATAGCCCATATA
TGGAGTTCCGCGTTACATAACTTACGGTAAATGGCCCGCCTGGCTGACCGCCCAACGACCCCCGCCCATT
GACGTCAATAATGACGTATGTTCCCATAGTAACGCCAATAGGGACTTTCCATTGACGTCAATGGGTGGAG
TATTTACGGTAAACTGCCCACTTGGCAGTACATCAAGTGTATCATATGCCAAGTACGCCCCCTATTGACG
TCAATGACGGTAAATGGCCCGCCTGGCATTATGCCCAGTACATGACCTTATGGGACTTTCCTACTTGGCA
GTACATCTACGTATTAGTCATCGCTATTACCATGGTGATGCGGTTTTGGCAGTACATCAATGGGCGTGGA
TAGCGGTTTGACTCACGGGGATTTCCAAGTCTCCACCCCATTGACGTCAATGGGAGTTTGTTTTGGCACC
AAAATCAACGGGACTTTCCAAAATGTCGTAACAACTCCGCCCCATTGACGCAAATGGGCGGTAGGCGTGT
ACGGTGGGAGGTCTATATAAGCAGAGCTCTCTGGCTAACTAGAGAACCCACTGCTTACTGGCTTATCGAA
ATTAATACGACTCACTATAGGGAGACCCAAGCTGGCTAGTCGCCACCATGGTGAGCAAGGGCGAGGAGCT
GTTCACCGGGGTGGTGCCCATCCTGGTCGAGCTGGACGGCGACGTAAACGGCCACAAGTTCAGCGTGTCC
GGCGAGGGCGAGGGCGATGCCACCTACGGCAAGCTGACCCTGAAGTTCATCTGCACCACCGGCAAGCTGC
CCGTGCCCTGGCCCACCCTCGTGACCACCCTGACCTACGGCGTGCAGTGCTTCAGCCGCTACCCCGACCA
CATGAAGCAGCACGACTTCTTCAAGTCCGCCATGCCCGAAGGCTACGTCCAGGAGCGCACCATCTTCTTC
AAGGACGACGGCAACTACAAGACCCGCGCCGAGGTGAAGTTCGAGGGCGACACCCTGGTGAACCGCATCG
AGCTGAAGGGCATCGACTTCAAGGAGGACGGCAACATCCTGGGGCACAAGCTGGAGTACAACTACAACAG
CCACAACGTCTATATCATGGCCGACAAGCAGAAGAACGGCATCAAGGTGAACTTCAAGATCCGCCACAAC
ATCGAGGACGGCAGCGTGCAGCTCGCCGACCACTACCAGCAGAACACCCCCATCGGCGACGGCCCCGTGC
TGCTGCCCGACAACCACTACCTGAGCACCCAGTCCGCCCTGAGCAAAGACCCCAACGAGAAGCGCGATCA
CATGGTCCTGCTGGAGTTCGTGACCGCCGCCGGGATCACTCTCGGCATGGACGAGCTGTACAAGGGCAGT
GGAGAGGGCAGAGGAAGTCTGCTAACATGCGGTGACGTCGAGGAGAATCCTGGCCCACCATCCCGACTCG
AAGAAGAGCTGAGGCGGAGGCTTACGGAACCTGGGTCAATGTTCCACCTCGTAGATTTCCAGGTGACGAT
CGCCGAGATCTTGCTCATAATAATGCGGACCTTCAAGGTTAGCATTTGGAATCTCGATTATATAATTAAC
TTAATAATTAAAAATCTGAGCAAGTCACTGACTGAAAATAAATACAGCCAACTGGACGAAGAACAGCCGA
TGGAGATCGATTGATGAAGAGGACAACATGGCCAGTCTGCCTGCCACACATGAGCTCCACATATTTGGGT
CCATAAATGGAGTAGATTTCGATATGGTAGGACAAGGGACTGGCAACCCGAATGACGGACCCGCTGATCA
GCCTCGACTGTGCCTTCTAGTTGCCAGCCATCTGTTGTTTGCCCCTCCCCCGTGCCTTCCTTGACCCTGG
AAGGTGCCACTCCCACTGTCCTTTCCTAATAAAATGAGGAAATTGCATCGCATTGTCTGAGTAGGTGTCA
TTCTATTCTGGGGGGTGGGGTGGGGCAGGACAGCAAGGGGGAGGATTGGGAAGACAATAGCAGGCATGCT
GGGGATGCGGTGGGCTCTATGGCTTCTGAGGCGGAAAGAACCAGCTGGGGCTCTAGGGGGTATCCCC
[124 nt withheld, positions 2098-2221]
C
[91 nt withheld, positions 2223-2313]
A
[49 nt withheld, positions 2315-2363]
CCTTTGACGTTGGAGTCCACGTTCTTT
[37 nt withheld, positions 2391-2427]
ACCCTATCTCGGTCTATTCTTTTGATTTATAAGGGATTTTGCCGATTTCGGCCTATTGGTTAAAAAATGA
GCTGATTTAACAAAAATTTAACGCGAATTAATTCTGTGGAATGTGTGTCAGTTAGGGTGTGGAAAGTCCC
CAGGCTCCCCAGCAGGCAGAAGTATGCAAAGCATGCATCTCAATTAGTCAGCAACCAGGTGTGGAAAGTC
CCCAGGCTCCCCAGCAGGCAGAAGTATGCAAAGCATGCATCTCAATTAGTCAGCAACCATAGTCCCGCCC
CTAACTCCGCCCATCCCGCCCCTAACTCCGCCCAGTTCCGCCCATTCTCCGCCCCATGGCTGACTAATTT
TTTTTATTTATGCAGAGGCCGAGGCCGCCTCTGCCTCTGAGCTATTCCAGAAGTAGTGAGGAGGCTTTTT
TGGAGGCCTAGGCTTTTGCAAAAAGCTCCCGGGAGCTTGTATATCCATTTTCGGATCTGATCAGCACGTG
TTGACAATTAATCATCGGCATAGTATATCGGCATAGTATAATACGACAAGGTGAGGAACTAAACCATGGC
CAAGTTGACCAGTGCCGTTCCGGTGCTCACCGCGCGCGACGTCGCCGGAGCGGTCGAGTTCTGGACCGAC
CGGCTCGGGTTCTCCCGGGACTTCGTGGAGGACGACTTCGCCGGTGTGGTCCGGGACGACGTGACCCTGT
TCATCAGCGCGGTCCAGGACCAGGTGGTGCCGGACAACACCCTGGCCTGGGTGTGGGTGCGCGGCCTGGA
CGAGCTGTACGCCGAGTGGTCGGAGGTCGTGTCCACGAACTTCCGGGACGCCTCCGGGCCGGCCATGACC
GAGATCGGCGAGCAGCCGTGGGGGCGGGAGTTCGCCCTGCGCGACCCGGCCGGCAACTGCGTGCACTTCG
TGGCCGAGGAGCAGGACTGACACGTGCTACGAGATTTCGATTCCACCGCCGCCTTCTATGAAAGGTTGGG
CTTCGGAATCGTTTTCCGGGACGCCGGCTGGATGATCCTCCAGCGCGGGGATCTCATGCTGGAGTTCTTC
GCCCACCCCAACTTGTTTATTGCAGCTTATAATGGTTACAAATAAAGCAATAGCATCACAAATTTCACAA
ATAAAGCATTTTTTTCACTGCATTCTAGTTGTGGTTTGTCCAAACTCATCAATGTATCTTATCATGTCTG
TATACCGTCGACCTCTAGCTAGAGCTTGGCGTAATCATGGTCATAGCTGTTTCCTGTGTGAAATTGTTAT
CCGCTCACAATTCCACACAACATACGAGCCGGAAGCATAAAGTGTAAAGCCTGGGGTGCCTAATGAGTGA
GCTAACTTACATTAATTGCGTTGCGCTCACTGCCCGCTTTCCAGTCGGGAAACCTGTCGTGCCAGCTGCA
TTAATGAATCGGCCAACGCGCGGGGAGAGGCGGTTTGCGTATTGGGCGCTCTTCCGCTTCCTCGCTCACT
GACTCGCTGCGCTCGGTCGTTCGGCTGCGGCGAGCGGTATCAGCTCACTCAAAGGCGGTAATACGGTTAT
CCACAGAATCAGGGGATAACGCAGGAAAGAACATGTGAGCAAAAGGCCAGCAAAAGGCCAGGAACCGTAA
AAAGGCCGCGTTGCTGGCGTTTTTCCATAGGCTCCGCCCCCCTGACGAGCATCACAAAAATCGACGCTCA
AGTCAGAGGTGGCGAAACCCGACAGGACTATAAAGATACCAGGCGTTTCCCCCTGGAAGCTCCCTCGTGC
GCTCTCCTGTTCCGACCCTGCCGCTTACCGGATACCTGTCCGCCTTTCTCCCTTCGGGAAGCGTGGCGCT
TTCTCATAGCTCACGCTGTAGGTATCTCAGTTCGGTGTAGGTCGTTCGCTCCAAGCTGGGCTGTGTGCAC
GAACCCCCCGTTCAGCCCGACCGCTGCGCCTTATCCGGTAACTATCGTCTTGAGTCCAACCCGGTAAGAC
ACGACTTATCGCCACTGGCAGCAGCCACTGGTAACAGGATTAGCAGAGCGAGGTATGTAGGCGGTGCTAC
AGAGTTCTTGAAGTGGTGGCCTAACTACGGCTACACTAGAAGAACAGTATTTGGTATCTGCGCTCTGCTG
AAGCCAGTTACCTTCGGAAAAAGAGTTGGTAGCTCTTGATCCGGCAAACAAACCACCGCTGGTAGCGGTG
GTTTTTTTGTTTGCAAGCAGCAGATTACGCGCAGAAAAAAAGGATCTCAAGAAGATCCTTTGATCTTTTC
TACGGGGTCTGACGCTCAGTGGAACGAAAACTCACGTTAAGGGATTTTGGTCATGAGATTATCAAAAAGG
ATCTTCACCTAGATCCTTTTAAATTAAAAATGAAGTTTTAAATCAATCTAAAGTATATATGAGTAAACTT
GGTCTGACAGTTACCAATGCTTAATCAGTGAGGCACCTATCTCAGCGATCTGTCTATTTCGTTCATCCAT
AGTTGCCTGACTCCCCGTCGTGTAGATAACTACGATACGGGAGGGCTTACCATCTGGCCCCAGTGCTGCA
ATGATACCGCGAGACCCACGCTCACCGGCTCCAGATTTATCAGCAATAAACCAGCCAGCCGGAAGGGCCG
AGCGCAGAAGTGGTCCTGCAACTTTATCCGCCTCCATCCAGTCTATTAATTGTTGCCGGGAAGCTAGAGT
AAGTAGTTCGCCAGTTAATAGTTTGCGCAACGTTGTTGCCATTGCTACAGGCATCGTGGTGTCACGCTCG
TCGTTTGGTATGGCTTCATTCAGCTCCGGTTCCCAACGATCAAGGCGAGTTACATGATCCCCCATGTTGT
GCAAAAAAGCGGTTAGCTCCTTCGGTCCTCCGATCGTTGTCAGAAGTAAGTTGGCCGCAGTGTTATCACT
CATGGTTATGGCAGCACTGCATAATTCTCTTACTGTCATGCCATCCGTAAGATGCTTTTCTGTGACTGGT
GAGTACTCAACCAAGTCATTCTGAGAATAGTGTATGCGGCGACCGAGTTGCTCTTGCCCGGCGTCAATAC
GGGATAATACCGCGCCACATAGCAGAACTTTAAAAGTGCTCATCATTGGAAAACGTTCTTCGGGGCGAAA
ACTCTCAAGGATCTTACCGCTGTTGAGATCCAGTTCGATGTAACCCACTCGTGCACCCAACTGATCTTCA
GCATCTTTTACTTTCACCAGCGTTTCTGGGTGAGCAAAAACAGGAAGGCAAAATGCCGCAAAAAAGGGAA
TAAGGGCGACACGGAAATGTTGAATACTCATACTCTTCCTTTTTCAATATTATTGAAGCATTTATCAGGG
TTATTGTCTCATGAGCGGATACATATTTGAATGTATTTAGAAAAATAAACAAATAGGGGTTCCGCGCACA
TTTCCCCGAAAAGTGCCACCTGACGTCGACGGATCGGGAGATCTCCCGATCCCCTATGGTGCACTCTCAG
TACAATCTGCTCTGATGCCGCATAGTTAAGCCAGTATCTGCTCCCTGCTTGTGTGTTGGAGGTCGCTGAG
TAGTGCGCGAGCAAAATTTAAGCTACAACAAGGCAAGGCTTGACCGACAATTGCATGAAGAATCTGCTTA
GGGTTAGGCGTTTTGCGCTGCTTCGCGATGTACGGGCCAGATATACG
